>Addgene plasmid #247273 | EK0718 SFFV-mCherry-SGc(s70587.os20)cSG-EGFP-(3xMS2) (FLP-IN) | addgene full sequence | sequence record 490831 | Addgene NGS Result
AGTATCTGCTCCCTGCTTGTGTGTTGGAGGTCGCTGAGTAGTGCGCGAGCAAAATTTAAGCTACAACAAG
GCAAGGCTTGACCGACAATTGCCGATAAAATAAAAGATTTTATTTAGTCTCCAGAAAAAGGGGGGAATGA
AAGACCCCACCTGTAGGTTTGGCAAGCTAGCTGCAGTAACGCCATTTTGCAAGGCATGGAAAAATACCAA
ACCAAGAATAGAGAAGTTCAGATCAAGGGCGGGTACATGAAAATAGCTAACGTTGGGCCAAACAGGATAT
CTGCGGTGAGCAGTTTCGGCCCCGGCCCGGGGCCAAGAACAGATGGTCACCGCAGTTTCGGCCCCGGCCC
GAGGCCAAGAACAGATGGTCCCCAGATATGGCCCAACCCTCAGCAGTTTCTTAAGACCCATCAGATGTTT
CCAGGCTCCCCCAAGGACCTGAAATGACCCTGCGCCTTATTTGAATTAACCAATCAGCCTGCTTCTCGCT
TCTGTTCGCGCGCTTCTGCTTCCCGAGCTCTATAAAAGAGCTCACAACCCCTCACTCGGCGCGCCAGTCC
TCCGACAGACTGAGTCGCCCGGGAAGCTTCGCCACCATGGTGAGCAAGGGCGAGGAGGATAACATGGCCA
TCATCAAGGAGTTCATGCGCTTCAAGGTGCACATGGAGGGCTCCGTGAACGGCCACGAGTTCGAGATCGA
GGGCGAGGGCGAGGGCCGCCCCTACGAGGGCACCCAGACCGCCAAGCTGAAGGTGACCAAGGGTGGCCCC
CTGCCCTTCGCCTGGGACATCCTGTCCCCTCAGTTCATGTACGGCTCCAAGGCCTACGTGAAGCACCCCG
CCGACATTCCCGACTACTTGAAGCTGTCCTTCCCCGAGGGCTTCAAGTGGGAGCGCGTGATGAACTTCGA
GGACGGCGGCGTGGTGACCGTGACCCAGGACTCCTCCCTGCAGGACGGCGAGTTCATCTACAAGGTGAAG
CTGCGCGGCACCAACTTCCCCTCCGACGGCCCCGTAATGCAGAAGAAGACCATGGGCTGGGAGGCCTCCT
CCGAGCGGATGTACCCCGAGGACGGCGCCCTGAAGGGCGAGATCAAGCAGAGGCTGAAGCTGAAGGACGG
CGGCCACTACGACGCTGAGGTCAAGACCACCTACAAGGCCAAGAAGCCCGTGCAGCTGCCCGGCGCCTAC
AACGTCAACATCAAGTTGGACATCACCTCCCACAACGAGGACTACACCATCGTGGAACAGTACGAACGCG
CCGAGGGCCGCCACTCCACCGGCGGCATGGACGAGCTGTACAAGAGCGACGCGTTGGAAGCCAGACACAA
ACAGAAAATTGTGGCTCCGGTGAAACAGACTTTGAATTTTGACCTTCTGAAGCTGGCGGGAGACGTCGAG
TCCAACCCCGGTCCCGGTACCGGATCCACCAAGTCGACACGGATGAGTGTTTCCTTCTATCCGCGTCATT
GTATGCGACGGCCATGGACTGGTTCATAGCCGTCTGTTTGGGCCTTACGTACCGATAGACCACTGGTGCA
AATAGAGAGCTATACCGGTACTAGTGAGGCACGGCATAAGCAAAAGATCGTAGCCCCAGTAAAGCAAACA
CTCAACTTCGATCTACTCAAACTCGCAGGTGATGTGGAATCTAATCCAGGACCCTCGAGTGTCTCAAAGG
GCGAGGAACTTTTTACGGGCGTTGTTCCGATCCTCGTCGAATTGGACGGGGACGTTAATGGGCATAAATT
CTCAGTTAGTGGTGAGGGTGAGGGGGACGCGACATATGGGAAACTTACGCTGAAGTTCATATGTACCACC
GGAAAATTGCCAGTGCCGTGGCCTACTCTCGTCACCACCCTGACATATGGTGTTCAGTGTTTTAGCCGGT
ATCCAGACCATATGAAACAGCACGATTTTTTTAAATCCGCTATGCCTGAAGGTTACGTACAGGAGCGAAC
GATATTTTTTAAAGACGACGGAAACTACAAAACTAGAGCCGAGGTAAAATTCGAGGGTGACACTCTCGTG
AACCGGATCGAACTGAAGGGCATAGATTTTAAGGAGGATGGCAATATACTGGGCCACAAGCTCGAATACA
ACTATAATTCTCATAATGTCTATATCATGGCGGACAAACAGAAAAACGGCATCAAGGTAAACTTTAAAAT
CCGACACAATATTGAGGACGGCTCTGTCCAGCTTGCGGACCATTACCAACAGAACACGCCGATAGGGGAT
GGTCCAGTACTTCTCCCTGATAATCACTATTTGTCTACTCAGTCAGCTCTTAGCAAGGACCCAAACGAAA
AACGGGATCACATGGTCCTTCTTGAGTTCGTCACTGCGGCTGGGATAACACTCGGGATGGACGAACTGTA
TAAGTAGGCCGGAGGGCCCACGTACACCATCAGGGTACGTCTCAGACACCATCAGGGTCTGTCTGGTACA
GCATCAGCGTACCATGGCCCGAACAAAAACTCATCTCAGAAGAGGATCTGAATAGCGCCGTCGACCATCA
TCATAATCATCATTGAGTTTAAACCCGCTGATCAGCCTCGACTGTGCCTTCTAGTTGCCAGCCATCTGTT
GTTTGCCCCTCCCCCGTGCCTTCCTTGACCCTGGAAGGTGCCACTCCCACTGTCCTTTCCTAATAAAATG
AGGAAATTGCATCGCATTGTCTGAGTAGGTGTCATTCTATTCTGGGGGGTGGGGTGGGGCAGGACAGCAA
GGGGGAGGATTGGGAAGACAATAGCAGGCATGCTGGGGATGCGGTGGGCTCTATGGAGATCTATCGATGT
TCTGGGGATGCGGTGGGCTCTATGGCTTCTGAGGCGGAAAGAACCAGCTGGGGCTCTAGGGGGTATCCCC
[124 nt withheld, positions 2871-2994]
C
[91 nt withheld, positions 2996-3086]
AGGGTGATGGTTCACGTACCTAGAAGTTCCTATTCCGAAGTTCCTATTCTCTAGAAAGTATAGGAACTTC
CTTGGCCAAAAAGCCTGAACTCACCGCGACGTCTGTCGAGAAGTTTCTGATCGAAAAGTTCGACAGCGTC
TCCGACCTGATGCAGCTCTCGGAGGGCGAAGAATCTCGTGCTTTCAGCTTCGATGTAGGAGGGCGTGGAT
ATGTCCTGCGGGTAAATAGCTGCGCCGATGGTTTCTACAAAGATCGTTATGTTTATCGGCACTTTGCATC
GGCCGCGCTCCCGATTCCGGAAGTGCTTGACATTGGGGAATTCAGCGAGAGCCTGACCTATTGCATCTCC
CGCCGTGCACAGGGTGTCACGTTGCAAGACCTGCCTGAAACCGAACTGCCCGCTGTTCTGCAGCCGGTCG
CGGAGGCCATGGATGCGATCGCTGCGGCCGATCTTAGCCAGACGAGCGGGTTCGGCCCATTCGGACCGCA
AGGAATCGGTCAATACACTACATGGCGTGATTTCATATGCGCGATTGCTGATCCCCATGTGTATCACTGG
CAAACTGTGATGGACGACACCGTCAGTGCGTCCGTCGCGCAGGCTCTCGATGAGCTGATGCTTTGGGCCG
AGGACTGCCCCGAAGTCCGGCACCTCGTGCACGCGGATTTCGGCTCCAACAATGTCCTGACGGACAATGG
CCGCATAACAGCGGTCATTGACTGGAGCGAGGCGATGTTCGGGGATTCCCAATACGAGGTCGCCAACATC
TTCTTCTGGAGGCCGTGGTTGGCTTGTATGGAGCAGCAGACGCGCTACTTCGAGCGGAGGCATCCGGAGC
TTGCAGGATCGCCGCGGCTCCGGGCGTATATGCTCCGCATTGGTCTTGACCAACTCTATCAGAGCTTGGT
TGACGGCAATTTCGATGATGCAGCTTGGGCGCAGGGTCGATGCGACGCAATCGTCCGATCCGGAGCCGGG
ACTGTCGGGCGTACACAAATCGCCCGCAGAAGCGCGGCCGTCTGGACCGATGGCTGTGTAGAAGTACTCG
CCGATAGTGGAAACCGACGCCCCAGCACTCGTCCGAGGGCAAAGGAATAGCACGTACTACGAGATTTCGA
TTCCACCGCCGCCTTCTATGAAAGGTTGGGCTTCGGAATCGTTTTCCGGGACGCCGGCTGGATGATCCTC
CAGCGCGGGGATCTCATGCTGGAGTTCTTCGCCCACCCCAACTTGTTTATTGCAGCTTATAATGGTTACA
AATAAAGCAATAGCATCACAAATTTCACAAATAAAGCATTTTTTTCACTGCATTCTAGTTGTGGTTTGTC
CAAACTCATCAATGTATCTTATCATGTCTGTATACCGTCGACCTCTAGCTAGAGCTTGGCGTAATCATGG
TCATAGCTGTTTCCTGTGTGAAATTGTTATCCGCTCACAATTCCACACAACATACGAGCCGGAAGCATAA
AGTGTAAAGCCTGGGGTGCCTAATGAGTGAGCTAACTCACATTAATTGCGTTGCGCTCACTGCCCGCTTT
CCAGTCGGGAAACCTGTCGTGCCAGCTGCATTAATGAATCGGCCAACGCGCGGGGAGAGGCGGTTTGCGT
ATTGGGCGCTCTTCCGCTTCCTCGCTCACTGACTCGCTGCGCTCGGTCGTTCGGCTGCGGCGAGCGGTAT
CAGCTCACTCAAAGGCGGTAATACGGTTATCCACAGAATCAGGGGATAACGCAGGAAAGAACATGTGAGC
AAAAGGCCAGCAAAAGGCCAGGAACCGTAAAAAGGCCGCGTTGCTGGCGTTTTTCCATAGGCTCCGCCCC
CCTGACGAGCATCACAAAAATCGACGCTCAAGTCAGAGGTGGCGAAACCCGACAGGACTATAAAGATACC
AGGCGTTTCCCCCTGGAAGCTCCCTCGTGCGCTCTCCTGTTCCGACCCTGCCGCTTACCGGATACCTGTC
CGCCTTTCTCCCTTCGGGAAGCGTGGCGCTTTCTCATAGCTCACGCTGTAGGTATCTCAGTTCGGTGTAG
GTCGTTCGCTCCAAGCTGGGCTGTGTGCACGAACCCCCCGTTCAGCCCGACCGCTGCGCCTTATCCGGTA
ACTATCGTCTTGAGTCCAACCCGGTAAGACACGACTTATCGCCACTGGCAGCAGCCACTGGTAACAGGAT
TAGCAGAGCGAGGTATGTAGGCGGTGCTACAGAGTTCTTGAAGTGGTGGCCTAACTACGGCTACACTAGA
AGAACAGTATTTGGTATCTGCGCTCTGCTGAAGCCAGTTACCTTCGGAAAAAGAGTTGGTAGCTCTTGAT
CCGGCAAACAAACCACCGCTGGTAGCGGTGGTTTTTTTGTTTGCAAGCAGCAGATTACGCGCAGAAAAAA
AGGATCTCAAGAAGATCCTTTGATCTTTTCTACGGGGTCTGACGCTCAGTGGAACGAAAACTCACGTTAA
GGGATTTTGGTCATGAGATTATCAAAAAGGATCTTCACCTAGATCCTTTTAAATTAAAAATGAAGTTTTA
AATCAATCTAAAGTATATATGAGTAAACTTGGTCTGACAGTTACCAATGCTTAATCAGTGAGGCACCTAT
CTCAGCGATCTGTCTATTTCGTTCATCCATAGTTGCCTGACTCCCCGTCGTGTAGATAACTACGATACGG
GAGGGCTTACCATCTGGCCCCAGTGCTGCAATGATACCGCGAGACCCACGCTCACCGGCTCCAGATTTAT
CAGCAATAAACCAGCCAGCCGGAAGGGCCGAGCGCAGAAGTGGTCCTGCAACTTTATCCGCCTCCATCCA
GTCTATTAATTGTTGCCGGGAAGCTAGAGTAAGTAGTTCGCCAGTTAATAGTTTGCGCAACGTTGTTGCC
ATTGCTACAGGCATCGTGGTGTCACGCTCGTCGTTTGGTATGGCTTCATTCAGCTCCGGTTCCCAACGAT
CAAGGCGAGTTACATGATCCCCCATGTTGTGCAAAAAAGCGGTTAGCTCCTTCGGTCCTCCGATCGTTGT
CAGAAGTAAGTTGGCCGCAGTGTTATCACTCATGGTTATGGCAGCACTGCATAATTCTCTTACTGTCATG
CCATCCGTAAGATGCTTTTCTGTGACTGGTGAGTACTCAACCAAGTCATTCTGAGAATAGTGTATGCGGC
GACCGAGTTGCTCTTGCCCGGCGTCAATACGGGATAATACCGCGCCACATAGCAGAACTTTAAAAGTGCT
CATCATTGGAAAACGTTCTTCGGGGCGAAAACTCTCAAGGATCTTACCGCTGTTGAGATCCAGTTCGATG
TAACCCACTCGTGCACCCAACTGATCTTCAGCATCTTTTACTTTCACCAGCGTTTCTGGGTGAGCAAAAA
CAGGAAGGCAAAATGCCGCAAAAAAGGGAATAAGGGCGACACGGAAATGTTGAATACTCATACTCTTCCT
TTTTCAATATTATTGAAGCATTTATCAGGGTTATTGTCTCATGAGCGGATACATATTTGAATGTATTTAG
AAAAATAAACAAATAGGGGTTCCGCGCACATTTCCCCGAAAAGTGCCACCTGACGTCGACGGATCGGGAG
ATCTCCCGATCCCCTATGGTGCACTCTCAGTACAATCTGCTCTGATGCCGCATAGTTAAGCC
Features (pLannotate 1.2.2; 20 found; start..end, strand, type, name):
    176..583     +  promoter       SFFV promoter: spleen focus-forming virus long terminal repeat (LTR) promoter
    597..1304    +  CDS            mCherry: mCherry is a basic (constitutively fluorescent) red fluorescent protein published in 2004, derived from Discosoma sp.. It is reported to be a very rapidly-maturing monomer with low acid sensitivity.
   1350..1408    +  CDS            F2A (fragment): 2A peptide from foot-and-mouth disease virus polyprotein Eukaryotic ribosomes fail to insert a peptide bond between the Gly and Pro residues, yielding separate polypeptides.
   1671..2384    +  CDS            EGFP: EGFP is a basic (constitutively fluorescent) green fluorescent protein published in 1996, derived from Aequorea victoria. It is reported to be a rapidly-maturing weak dimer with moderate acid sensitivity.
   2562..2786    +  polyA_signal   bGH poly(A) signal: bovine growth hormone polyadenylation signal
   2802..2825    +  polyA_signal   bGH poly(A) signal (fragment): bovine growth hormone polyadenylation signal
   2829..2850    +  promoter       SV40 promoter (fragment): SV40 enhancer and early promoter
   2871..3104    +  rep_origin     f1 ori (fragment) (sequence partly withheld): f1 bacteriophage origin of replication; arrow indicates direction of (+) strand synthesis
   3109..3156    +  protein_bind   FRT: FLP-mediated recombination occurs in the 8-bp core sequence TCTAGAAA (Turan and Bode, 2011). FLP recombinase from the Saccharomyces cerevisiae 2μ plasmid
   3164..4186    +  CDS            HygR: aminoglycoside phosphotransferase from E. coli; aph(4)-Ia; confers resistance to hygromycin
   4196..4321    +  CDS            ble (fragment): BLE_KLEPN - Experimental evidence at protein level: Swiss-Prot protein existence level 1. Binding protein with a strong affinity to the bleomycin family of antibiotics. Binds to CL990; an antimitotic-antibiotic compound. From Klebsiella pneumoniae.
   4316..4437    +  polyA_signal   SV40 poly(A) signal: SV40 polyadenylation signal
   4510..4526    -  protein_bind   lac operator: The lac repressor binds to the lac operator to inhibit transcription in E. coli. This inhibition can be relieved by adding lactose or isopropyl-β-D-thiogalactopyranoside (IPTG). lac repressor encoded by lacI
   4534..4564    -  promoter       lac promoter: promoter for the E. coli lac operon
   4579..4600    -  protein_bind   CAP binding site: CAP binding activates transcription in the presence of cAMP. E. coli catabolite activator protein
   4613..4705    -  CDS            lacI (fragment): lac repressor; lacI; The lac repressor binds to the lac operator to inhibit transcription in E. coli. This inhibition can be relieved by adding lactose or isopropyl-β-D-thiogalactopyranoside (IPTG).
   4888..5476    -  rep_origin     ori: high-copy-number ColE1/pMB1/pBR322/pUC origin of replication
   5647..6507    -  CDS            AmpR: β-lactamase; bla; confers resistance to ampicillin, carbenicillin, and related antibiotics
   6508..6612    -  promoter       AmpR promoter: bla
   6671..5       -  misc_feature   bom (fragment) (across the origin): basis of mobility region from pBR322
