[The description below was written by a language model from this plasmid's Addgene catalogue record and pLannotate feature annotations shown in this document.]
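Description:
EK0718 SFFV-mCherry-SGc(s70587.os20)cSG-EGFP-(3xMS2) (FLP-IN) is a 6.7 kb mammalian expression plasmid built on a Flp-In-type backbone. It is propagated in E. coli through a high-copy ColE1/pUC origin with ampicillin selection (AmpR under its own bla promoter). For mammalian cells, the backbone carries an FRT site placed immediately upstream of a hygromycin resistance coding sequence followed by an SV40 poly(A) signal. No complete promoter is annotated in front of HygR. This matches the usual Flp-In design, in which FLP-mediated recombination into a genomic FRT landing site supplies the promoter and start codon. Hygromycin resistance therefore reports correct single-copy integration. Short fragments of f1 ori, SV40 promoter, ble and lac elements are backbone remnants.

The payload is a single SFFV-driven transcript terminated by a bGH poly(A) signal. It encodes mCherry, a 2A-type peptide (annotated as an F2A fragment), an unannotated sensor segment of roughly 260 nt, and then EGFP. The record describes the construct as a modulADAR sensor against a synthetic target transcript, featuring a 36-nt GABRA3 stem-loop. In ADAR-based RNA sensors generally, the sensor region blocks downstream translation until pairing with the target RNA recruits ADAR editing. By that logic mCherry would act as a constitutive normaliser and EGFP as the conditional output, although the record does not spell out the mechanism. The name also indicates flanking "SGc/cSG" elements and a 3xMS2 hairpin array, presumably in the unannotated stretch between EGFP and the poly(A) signal. Neither of these is captured in the feature table.

The plasmid is suited to transient or stably integrated testing of sequence-programmable RNA sensing in living mammalian cells.
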