Addgene plasmid #247273: EK0718 SFFV-mCherry-SGc(s70587.os20)cSG-EGFP-(3xMS2) (FLP-IN)
Purpose: modulADAR sensor against sythetic target transcript (36nt GABRA3 stem-loop)
Depositing lab: Xiaojing Gao. Depositing organization: Stanford University. Publication: Sequence-Independent RNA Sensing in Living Mammalian Cells. Kolber NS, Kaseniit KE, Lanz TV, Robinson WH, Gao XJ. bioRxiv [Preprint]. 2025 Sep 18:2025.09.18.677213. doi: 10.1101/2025.09.18.677213. PubMed 41000785.
Backbone
  Vector backbone: FLP-IN
  Vector type: Mammalian Expression
Growth in bacteria
  Bacterial resistance: Ampicillin, 100 μg/mL
  Growth temperature: 37°C
  Growth strain: DH5alpha
  Copy number: High Copy
Gene/Insert
  Gene/Insert name: mCherry-s70587.os20-EGFP
  Species: Synthetic
  Mutation: WT
  Promoter: SFFV
  Cloning method: Unknown
Terms and licenses: Academic/Nonprofit Terms; Industry Terms: Not Available to Industry
How to cite: EK0718 SFFV-mCherry-SGc(s70587.os20)cSG-EGFP-(3xMS2) (FLP-IN) was a gift from Xiaojing Gao (Addgene plasmid # 247273 ; http://n2t.net/addgene:247273 ; RRID:Addgene_247273)
